Addgene plasmid #174715: H2B-mScarlet- hMeikin(1-332, E151R, R154E)-mNeonGreen
Purpose: Stable expression of fluorescent Separase cleavage sensor with human Meikin with Separase-resistant mutations
Depositing lab: Iain Cheeseman. Depositing organization: Whitehead Institute for Biomedical Research. Publication: Separase cleaves the kinetochore protein Meikin at the meiosis I/II transition. Maier NK, Ma J, Lampson MA, Cheeseman IM. Dev Cell. 2021 Aug 9;56(15):2192-2206.e8. doi: 10.1016/j.devcel.2021.06.019. Epub 2021 Jul 30. PubMed 34331869.
Backbone
  Vector backbone: pBABE-Blast
  Vector type: Mammalian Expression, Retroviral
  Selectable markers: Blasticidin
Growth in bacteria
  Bacterial resistance: Ampicillin, 100 μg/mL
  Growth temperature: 37°C
  Growth strain: NEB Stable
  Copy number: High Copy
Gene/Insert
  Gene/Insert name: Meikin
  Species: H. sapiens (human)
  Mutation: 1-332, E151R, R154E
  Tag / fusion protein: H2B-mScarlet (N terminal on insert); mNeonGreen (C terminal on insert)
  Cloning method: Restriction Enzyme; 5′ cloning site Unknown (unknown if destroyed); 3′ cloning site Unknown (unknown if destroyed)
Terms and licenses: Academic/Nonprofit Terms; Industry Terms: Not Available to Industry
Depositor comments: pNM849 . Please visit https://doi.org/10.1101/2020.11.29.402537 for bioRxiv preprint
How to cite: H2B-mScarlet- hMeikin(1-332, E151R, R154E)-mNeonGreen was a gift from Iain Cheeseman (Addgene plasmid # 174715 ; http://n2t.net/addgene:174715 ; RRID:Addgene_174715)
