[The description below was written by a language model from this plasmid's Addgene catalogue record and pLannotate feature annotations shown in this document.]
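Description:
H2B-mScarlet-hMeikin(1-332, E151R, R154E)-mNeonGreen is a Moloney murine leukemia virus-based retroviral expression plasmid built on the pBABE-Blast backbone, intended for generating mammalian cell lines that stably express a fluorescent Separase cleavage sensor. In bacteria it is maintained through a high-copy ColE1/pUC-type origin and an ampicillin resistance gene driven by its own bla promoter. The retroviral portion is flanked by MMLV long terminal repeats and carries a packaging signal followed by a truncated gag segment lacking its start codon, which together allow the transcript to be packaged into viral particles when the structural proteins are supplied in trans. No separate internal promoter is annotated upstream of the sensor, so its expression presumably comes from the 5′ LTR, as is usual for pBABE vectors. Downstream of the sensor, an SV40 enhancer/early promoter drives blasticidin S deaminase, allowing blasticidin selection of transduced cells.

The payload is a single fusion reading frame: human histone H2B, the red fluorescent protein mScarlet, residues 1–332 of human Meikin, and the green fluorescent protein mNeonGreen. H2B anchors the sensor on chromatin, so both colours co-localise on chromosomes while the protein is intact. Cleavage within the Meikin segment would release mNeonGreen while mScarlet stays chromatin-bound, giving a change in the green-to-red ratio as a readout. Meikin is a meiotic kinetochore regulator that is cleaved by Separase. This version carries the E151R and R154E substitutions, described in the record as Separase-resistant mutations. It therefore most plausibly serves as a non-cleavable control for a corresponding wild-type sensor, showing that any signal loss depends on that cleavage site.
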