Features (pLannotate 1.2.2; 15 found; start..end, strand, type, name):
      8..477     +  LTR            LTR: long terminal repeat from Moloney murine leukemia virus
    601..875     +  misc_feature   MESV Ψ (fragment): packaging signal of murine embryonic stem cell virus
    942..1358    +  CDS            gag (truncated): truncated Moloney murine leukemia virus (MMLV) gag gene lacking the start codon
   1368..1745    +  CDS            H2B: human histone H2B; HIST1H2BJ
   1788..2480    +  CDS            mScarlet: mScarlet is a basic (constitutively fluorescent) red fluorescent protein published in 2016, derived from synthetic construct. It has moderate acid sensitivity.
   2514..3509    +  CDS            MEIKIN (fragment): MEIKN_HUMAN - Experimental evidence at transcript level: Swiss-Prot protein existence level 2. Key regulator of kinetochore function during meiosis I: required both for mono-orientation of kinetochores on sister chromosomes and protection of centromeric cohesin from separase- mediated cleavage. Acts by facilitating kinetochore mono-orientation during meiosis I, when kinetochores on sister chromosomes face the same direction and are thus captured and pulled by spindle fibers from the same pole. Also required to prevent cleavage of cohesin at centromeres during meiosis I, possibly by acting as a
   3558..4262    +  CDS            mNeonGreen: mNeonGreen is a basic (constitutively fluorescent) green/yellow fluorescent protein published in 2013, derived from Branchiostoma lanceolatum. It is reported to be a very rapidly-maturing monomer with moderate acid sensitivity.
   4282..4611    +  promoter       SV40 promoter: SV40 enhancer and early promoter
   4619..5017    +  CDS            BSD: blasticidin S deaminase; Aspergillus terreus BSD; confers resistance to blasticidin
   5064..5185    +  LTR            3' LTR (ΔU3) (fragment): self-inactivating 3' long terminal repeat (LTR) from Moloney murine leukemia virus
   5186..5655    +  LTR            LTR: long terminal repeat from Moloney murine leukemia virus
   5721..5773    -  CDS            lacI (fragment): lac repressor; lacI; The lac repressor binds to the lac operator to inhibit transcription in E. coli. This inhibition can be relieved by adding lactose or isopropyl-β-D-thiogalactopyranoside (IPTG).
   5956..6544    -  rep_origin     ori: high-copy-number ColE1/pMB1/pBR322/pUC origin of replication
   6704..7564    -  CDS            AmpR: β-lactamase; bla; confers resistance to ampicillin, carbenicillin, and related antibiotics
   7565..7669    -  promoter       AmpR promoter: bla
>Addgene plasmid #174715 | H2B-mScarlet- hMeikin(1-332, E151R, R154E)-mNeonGreen | addgene full sequence | sequence record 343354 | Addgene NGS Result
CTGCAGCCTGAATATGGGCCAAACAGGATATCTGTGGTAAGCAGTTCCTGCCCCGGCTCAGGGCCAAGAA
CAGATGGAACAGCTGAATATGGGCCAAACAGGATATCTGTGGTAAGCAGTTCCTGCCCCGGCTCAGGGCC
AAGAACAGATGGTCCCCAGATGCGGTCCAGCCCTCAGCAGTTTCTAGAGAACCATCAGATGTTTCCAGGG
TGCCCCAAGGACCTGAAATGACCCTGTGCCTTATTTGAACTAACCAATCAGTTCGCTTCTCGCTTCTGTT
CGCGCGCTTCTGCTCCCCGAGCTCAATAAAAGAGCCCACAACCCCTCACTCGGGGCGCCAGTCCTCCGAT
TGACTGAGTCGCCCGGGTACCCGTGTATCCAATAAACCCTCTTGCAGTTGCATCCGACTTGTGGTCTCGC
TGTTCCTTGGGAGGGTCTCCTCTGAGTGATTGACTACCCGTCAGCGGGGGTCTTTCATTTGGGGGCTCGT
CCGGGATCGGGAGACCCCTGCCCAGGGACCACCGACCCACCACCGGGAGGCAAGCTGGCCAGCAACTTAT
CTGTGTCTGTCCGATTGTCTAGTGTCTATGACTGATTTTATGCGCCTGCGTCGGTACTAGTTAGCTAACT
AGCTCTGTATCTGGCGGACCCGTGGTGGAACTGACGAGTTCTGAACACCCGGCCGCAACCCTGGGAGACG
TCCCAGGGACTTTGGGGGCCGTTTTTGTGGCCCGACCTGAGGAAGGGAGTCGATGTGGAATCCGACCCCG
TCAGGATATGTGGTTCTGGTAGGAGACGAGAACCTAAAACAGTTCCCGCCTCCGTCTGAATTTTTGCTTT
CGGTTTGGAACCGAAGCCGCGCGTCTTGTCTGCTGCAGCGCTGCAGCATCGTTCTGTGTTGTCTCTGTCT
GACTGTGTTTCTGTATTTGTCTGAAAATTAGGGCCAGACTGTTACCACTCCCTTAAGTTTGACCTTAGGT
CACTGGAAAGATGTCGAGCGGATCGCTCACAACCAGTCGGTAGATGTCAAGAAGAGACGTTGGGTTACCT
TCTGCTCTGCAGAATGGCCAACCTTTAACGTCGGATGGCCGCGAGACGGCACCTTTAACCGAGACCTCAT
CACCCAGGTTAAGATCAAGGTCTTTTCACCTGGCCCGCATGGACACCCAGACCAGGTCCCCTACATCGTG
ACCTGGGAAGCCTTGGCTTTTGACCCCCCTCCCTGGGTCAAGCCCTTTGTACACCCTAAGCCTCCGCCTC
CTCTTCCTCCATCCGCCCCGTCTCTCCCCCTTGAACCTCCTCGTTCGACCCCGCCTCGATCCTCCCTTTA
TCCAGCCCTCACTCCTTCTCTAGGCGCCGGCGCCACCATGCCAGAGCCAGCGAAGTCTGCTCCCGCCCCG
AAAAAGGGCTCCAAGAAGGCGGTGACTAAGGCGCAGAAGAAAGGCGGCAAGAAGCGCAAGCGCAGCCGCA
AGGAGAGCTATTCCATCTATGTGTACAAGGTTCTGAAGCAGGTCCACCCTGACACCGGCATTTCGTCCAA
GGCCATGGGCATCATGAATTCGTTTGTGAACGACATTTTCGAGCGCATCGCAGGTGAGGCTTCCCGCCTG
GCGCATTACAACAAGCGCTCGACCATCACCTCCAGGGAGATCCAGACGGCCGTGCGCCTGCTGCTGCCTG
GGGAGTTGGCCAAGCACGCCGTGTCCGAGGGTACTAAGGCCATCACCAAGTACACCAGCGCTAAGGGTGG
TGGCGGTTCAGGAAGCGGGTCCGGCTCTGGGCGCGCCGTGAGCAAGGGCGAGGCAGTGATCAAGGAGTTC
ATGCGGTTCAAGGTGCACATGGAGGGCTCCATGAACGGCCACGAGTTCGAGATCGAGGGCGAGGGCGAGG
GCCGCCCCTACGAGGGCACCCAGACCGCCAAGCTGAAGGTGACCAAGGGTGGCCCCCTGCCCTTCTCCTG
GGACATCCTGTCCCCTCAGTTCATGTACGGCTCCAGGGCCTTCACCAAGCACCCCGCCGACATCCCCGAC
TACTATAAGCAGTCCTTCCCCGAGGGCTTCAAGTGGGAGCGCGTGATGAACTTCGAGGACGGCGGCGCCG
TGACCGTGACCCAGGACACCTCCCTGGAGGACGGCACCCTGATCTACAAGGTGAAGCTCCGCGGCACCAA
CTTCCCTCCTGACGGCCCCGTAATGCAGAAGAAGACAATGGGCTGGGAAGCGTCCACCGAGCGGTTGTAC
CCCGAGGACGGCGTGCTGAAGGGCGACATTAAGATGGCCCTGCGCCTGAAGGACGGCGGCCGCTACCTGG
CGGACTTCAAGACCACCTACAAGGCCAAGAAGCCCGTGCAGATGCCCGGCGCCTACAACGTCGACCGCAA
GTTGGACATCACCTCCCACAACGAGGACTACACCGTGGTGGAACAGTACGAACGCTCCGAGGGCCGACAC
TCCACCGGCGGCATGGACGAGCTGTACAAGTCCGGAGGGGGCTCTGGTGGAGGCAGCCTCGAGATGTGGC
CCCTGAGGGTGTACACCAGAAAGAAGAGGGAGGGCCAGAGACTGAACCTGACACCCACACCTGACCTGGG
CTCCCCTGCCAAGGCTGAAGCTCCTCCCGGCAGCAAGAGGAAAGGCAAGGTGCACGGCCTGAGCAAGATC
GCTGAGAAAGCCGAGAGAAGCAGGCAGGGCGGATCCGGAAGCGGACCTTTCAGCCCCAGGCTCGGAGTGA
CCGGCGAGAAGTCCCTGCAGGAGAACAGGTCCAGCGAGGACACCCAGGACGAGAAGATTGCTTCCCTGAG
GGAGAGCGTGACCGACGACCTGCAGGTGGACTCCAGCAGCTCCAACTCCGAACTGGTGTCCGGACTGAGC
CTGCATCACGGCATGGCCTCCTCCCTGCTGTCCTATAGCGTGACCGATTCCTACGCCGAGTACAAGAGCT
TCGAGGAGTCCTTCCCCTCCCCTAGACTGTTCGAGAAGTCCGACTACCTGGACTGGGAGTGCCCCAATCT
GGAGGAGCACATGCAGTGGAAGAACAGCACCCTGCTCGACACCTCCAAGGCCGTGGCTATCGAGAAGGCT
CCCCAGTTCAGCAACGTCAGCGCCATCTTCTCCACCAGCAGCGAGGACTACCAGAAGTGCCACAGGAAGA
CCGTGATGACCGTGGCCGATCAGAACGTGTCCCCCAAGGCCAAGTGCGCCAGCAATAGCGAGAGCGACAA
CGCTGCCTGTGAAATCCTGCTGGCCGAGAAGACATGCCCCAGCACCCCCGAGAAGACCAAGAAGAAGAAG
ACCAACAGCAGCACACCTGGCAAGAAGAACAGAGGACTGCTGACCTCCACACCTAGCTCCGAGACCGCCG
GCTTTGTGATCGACCTGAGCTCCGTGCAGAAGGCCTCCTTTGAGGAGCTGTTCCCCAACGTGAGCAACTA
CGTGAACAGCAACGAGATCGTCCCCGTGTCCAGCCTCCAGGAGAACAGCTCCAACGAGTTCCCCGCCAAC
GCCTCCGAGGGAAGCGGCTCCGGGAGTGGATCCGGACCGGTAGGCGGCGGTGGGTCCGTGAGCAAGGGCG
AGGAGGACAACATGGCCAGCCTGCCCGCCACCCACGAGCTGCACATCTTCGGCAGCATCAACGGCGTGGA
CTTCGACATGGTGGGCCAGGGCACCGGCAACCCCAACGACGGCTACGAGGAGCTGAACCTGAAGAGCACC
AAGGGCGACCTGCAGTTCAGCCCCTGGATTCTGGTGCCCCACATCGGCTACGGCTTCCACCAGTACCTGC
CCTACCCCGACGGCATGAGCCCCTTCCAGGCCGCCATGGTGGACGGCAGCGGCTACCAGGTGCACCGCAC
CATGCAGTTCGAGGACGGCGCCAGCCTGACCGTGAACTACCGCTACACCTACGAGGGCAGCCACATCAAG
GGCGAGGCCCAGGTGAAGGGCACCGGCTTCCCCGCCGACGGCCCCGTGATGACCAACAGCCTGACCGCCG
CCGACTGGTGCCGCAGCAAGAAGACCTACCCCAACGACAAGACCATCATCAGCACCTTCAAGTGGAGCTA
CACCACCGGCAACGGCAAGCGCTACCGCAGCACCGCCCGCACCACCTACACCTTCGCCAAGCCCATGGCC
GCCAACTACCTGAAGAACCAGCCCATGTACGTGTTCCGCAAGACCGAGCTGAAGCACAGCAAGACCGAGC
TGAACTTCAAGGAGTGGCAGAAGGCCTTCACCGACGTGATGGGCATGGACGAGCTGTACAAGTAAGTCGA
CCCTGTGGAATGTGTGTCAGTTAGGGTGTGGAAAGTCCCCAGGCTCCCCAGCAGGCAGAAGTATGCAAAG
CATGCATCTCAATTAGTCAGCAACCAGGTGTGGAAAGTCCCCAGGCTCCCCAGCAGGCAGAAGTATGCAA
AGCATGCATCTCAATTAGTCAGCAACCATAGTCCCGCCCCTAACTCCGCCCATCCCGCCCCTAACTCCGC
CCAGTTCCGCCCATTCTCCGCCCCATGGCTGACTAATTTTTTTTATTTATGCAGAGGCCGAGGCCGCCTC
GGCCTCTGAGCTATTCCAGAAGTAGTGAGGAGGCTTTTTTGGAGGCCTAGGCTTTTGCAAAAAGCTTCAT
GGCCAAGCCTTTGTCTCAAGAAGAATCCACCCTCATTGAAAGAGCAACGGCTACAATCAACAGCATCCCC
ATCTCTGAAGACTACAGCGTCGCCAGCGCAGCTCTCTCTAGCGACGGCCGCATCTTCACTGGTGTCAATG
TATATCATTTTACTGGGGGACCTTGTGCAGAACTCGTGGTGCTGGGCACTGCTGCTGCTGCGGCAGCTGG
CAACCTGACTTGTATCGTCGCGATCGGAAATGAGAACAGGGGCATCTTGAGCCCCTGCGGACGGTGCCGA
CAGGTGCTTCTCGATCTGCATCCTGGGATCAAAGCCATAGTGAAGGACAGTGATGGACAGCCGACGGCAG
TTGGGATTCGTGAATTGCTGCCCTCTGGTTATGTGTGGGAGGGCTAAGATCGATAAAATAAAAGATTTTA
TTTAGTCTCCAGAAAAAGGGGGGAATGAAAGACCCCACCTGTAGGTTTGGCAAGCTAGCTTAAGTAACGC
CATTTTGCAAGGCATGGAAAAATACATAACTGAGAATAGAGAAGTTCAGATCAAGGTCAGGAACAGATGG
AACAGCTGAATATGGGCCAAACAGGATATCTGTGGTAAGCAGTTCCTGCCCCGGCTCAGGGCCAAGAACA
GATGGAACAGCTGAATATGGGCCAAACAGGATATCTGTGGTAAGCAGTTCCTGCCCCGGCTCAGGGCCAA
GAACAGATGGTCCCCAGATGCGGTCCAGCCCTCAGCAGTTTCTAGAGAACCATCAGATGTTTCCAGGGTG
CCCCAAGGACCTGAAATGACCCTGTGCCTTATTTGAACTAACCAATCAGTTCGCTTCTCGCTTCTGTTCG
CGCGCTTCTGCTCCCCGAGCTCAATAAAAGAGCCCACAACCCCTCACTCGGGGCGCCAGTCCTCCGATTG
ACTGAGTCGCCCGGGTACCCGTGTATCCAATAAACCCTCTTGCAGTTGCATCCGACTTGTGGTCTCGCTG
TTCCTTGGGAGGGTCTCCTCTGAGTGATTGACTACCCGTCAGCGGGGGTCTTTCACATGCAGCATGTATC
AAAATTAATTTGGTTTTTTTTCTTAAGTATTTACATTAAATGGCCATAGTTGCATTAATGAATCGGCCAA
CGCGCGGGGAGAGGCGGTTTGCGTATTGGGCGCTCTTCCGCTTCCTCGCTCACTGACTCGCTGCGCTCGG
TCGTTCGGCTGCGGCGAGCGGTATCAGCTCACTCAAAGGCGGTAATACGGTTATCCACAGAATCAGGGGA
TAACGCAGGAAAGAACATGTGAGCAAAAGGCCAGCAAAAGGCCAGGAACCGTAAAAAGGCCGCGTTGCTG
GCGTTTTTCCATAGGCTCCGCCCCCCTGACGAGCATCACAAAAATCGACGCTCAAGTCAGAGGTGGCGAA
ACCCGACAGGACTATAAAGATACCAGGCGTTTCCCCCTGGAAGCTCCCTCGTGCGCTCTCCTGTTCCGAC
CCTGCCGCTTACCGGATACCTGTCCGCCTTTCTCCCTTCGGGAAGCGTGGCGCTTTCTCATAGCTCACGC
TGTAGGTATCTCAGTTCGGTGTAGGTCGTTCGCTCCAAGCTGGGCTGTGTGCACGAACCCCCCGTTCAGC
CCGACCGCTGCGCCTTATCCGGTAACTATCGTCTTGAGTCCAACCCGGTAAGACACGACTTATCGCCACT
GGCAGCAGCCACTGGTAACAGGATTAGCAGAGCGAGGTATGTAGGCGGTGCTACAGAGTTCTTGAAGTGG
TGGCCTAACTACGGCTACACTAGAAGAACAGTATTTGGTATCTGCGCTCTGCTGAAGCCAGTTACCTTCG
GAAAAAGAGTTGGTAGCTCTTGATCCGGCAAACAAACCACCGCTGGTAGCGGTGGTTTTTTTGTTTGCAA
GCAGCAGATTACGCGCAGAAAAAAAGGATCTCAAGAAGATCCTTTGATCTTTTCTACGGGGTCTGACGCT
CAGTGGAACGAAAACTCACGTTAAGGGATTTTGGTCATGAGATTATCAAAAAGGATCTTCACCTAGATCC
TTTTGCGGCCGCAAATCAATCTAAAGTATATATGAGTAAACTTGGTCTGACAGTTACCAATGCTTAATCA
GTGAGGCACCTATCTCAGCGATCTGTCTATTTCGTTCATCCATAGTTGCCTGACTCCCCGTCGTGTAGAT
AACTACGATACGGGAGGGCTTACCATCTGGCCCCAGTGCTGCAATGATACCGCGAGACCCACGCTCACCG
GCTCCAGATTTATCAGCAATAAACCAGCCAGCCGGAAGGGCCGAGCGCAGAAGTGGTCCTGCAACTTTAT
CCGCCTCCATCCAGTCTATTAATTGTTGCCGGGAAGCTAGAGTAAGTAGTTCGCCAGTTAATAGTTTGCG
CAACGTTGTTGCCATTGCTACAGGCATCGTGGTGTCACGCTCGTCGTTTGGTATGGCTTCATTCAGCTCC
GGTTCCCAACGATCAAGGCGAGTTACATGATCCCCCATGTTGTGCAAAAAAGCGGTTAGCTCCTTCGGTC
CTCCGATCGTTGTCAGAAGTAAGTTGGCCGCAGTGTTATCACTCATGGTTATGGCAGCACTGCATAATTC
TCTTACTGTCATGCCATCCGTAAGATGCTTTTCTGTGACTGGTGAGTACTCAACCAAGTCATTCTGAGAA
TAGTGTATGCGGCGACCGAGTTGCTCTTGCCCGGCGTCAATACGGGATAATACCGCGCCACATAGCAGAA
CTTTAAAAGTGCTCATCATTGGAAAACGTTCTTCGGGGCGAAAACTCTCAAGGATCTTACCGCTGTTGAG
ATCCAGTTCGATGTAACCCACTCGTGCACCCAACTGATCTTCAGCATCTTTTACTTTCACCAGCGTTTCT
GGGTGAGCAAAAACAGGAAGGCAAAATGCCGCAAAAAAGGGAATAAGGGCGACACGGAAATGTTGAATAC
TCATACTCTTCCTTTTTCAATATTATTGAAGCATTTATCAGGGTTATTGTCTCATGAGCGGATACATATT
TGAATGTATTTAGAAAAATAAACAAATAGGGGTTCCGCGCACATTTCCCCGAAAAGTGCCAC
